Addgene plasmid #79383: pSB700 lenti gRNA Cerulean-zhang2.0 Weiss full
Purpose: Cas9 gRNA variant to recruit ms2 proteins
Depositing lab: George Church. Depositing organization: Harvard Medical School. Publication: Comparison of Cas9 activators in multiple species. Chavez A, Tuttle M, Pruitt BW, Ewen-Campen B, Chari R, Ter-Ovanesyan D, Haque SJ, Cecchi RJ, Kowal EJ, Buchthal J, Housden BE, Perrimon N, Collins JJ, Church G. Nat Methods. 2016 May 23. doi: 10.1038/nmeth.3871. PubMed 27214048.
Backbone
  Vector backbone: pSB700
  Vector type: Mammalian Expression, Lentiviral, CRISPR
Growth in bacteria
  Bacterial resistance: Ampicillin, 100 μg/mL
  Growth temperature: 37°C
  Growth strain: NEB Stable
  Copy number: High Copy
Gene/Insert
  Gene/Insert name: Zhang 2.0 + scaffold
  Species: Synthetic
  Cloning method: Gibson Cloning
  Sequencing primers: 5′ n/a
Terms and licenses: Academic/Nonprofit Terms; Industry Terms: Not Available to Industry
How to cite: pSB700 lenti gRNA Cerulean-zhang2.0 Weiss full was a gift from George Church (Addgene plasmid # 79383 ; http://n2t.net/addgene:79383 ; RRID:Addgene_79383)
