[The description below was written by a language model from this plasmid's Addgene catalogue record and pLannotate feature annotations shown in this document.]
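Description:
pSB700 lenti gRNA Cerulean-zhang2.0 Weiss full is a 9,177-nt HIV-1-derived lentiviral transfer plasmid built on the pSB700 backbone for expressing a modified Cas9 guide RNA in mammalian cells. It is propagated in E. coli as a high-copy plasmid through a ColE1/pUC-type origin and selected with ampicillin via the β-lactamase gene. A recombination-tolerant growth strain is listed, as is usual for LTR-containing vectors. The viral portion contains two annotated truncated HIV-1 LTRs flanking the Ψ packaging signal with an adjoining gag fragment, the Rev response element for Rev-dependent nuclear export of the genomic RNA, and the cPPT/CTS element. Fragments annotated as nef and Rev are likely remnants of viral sequence rather than functional genes.

The payload consists of two expression units. A human U6 RNA polymerase III promoter drives a synthetic Streptococcus pyogenes gRNA scaffold (the "Zhang 2.0 + scaffold" insert) in which three MS2 stem loops are annotated, interspersed with and following fragments of the scaffold. These hairpins bind the bacteriophage MS2 coat protein, so the guide can recruit MS2-fused effector proteins to a Cas9-bound locus, matching the stated purpose and the associated comparison of Cas9 activators. No spacer is annotated, and the record does not state a target sequence or how one would be cloned in. Downstream, a CAG-type promoter (CMV enhancer, chicken β-actin promoter and chimeric intron) expresses mCerulean, a monomeric cyan fluorescent protein, followed by a WPRE to enhance transcript expression. This reporter marks transfected or transduced cells, and no mammalian drug-selection marker is annotated.
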