Features (pLannotate 1.2.2; 28 found; start..end, strand, type, name):
    377..634     +  LTR            5' LTR (truncated): truncated 5' long terminal repeat (LTR) from HIV-1
    681..806     +  misc_feature   HIV-1 Ψ: packaging signal of human immunodeficiency virus type 1
    790..1128    +  CDS            HIV-1 gag (fragment): gag protein from human immunodeficiency virus 1; gag
   1303..1536    +  misc_feature   RRE: The Rev response element (RRE) of HIV-1 allows for Rev-dependent mRNA export from the nucleus to the cytoplasm.
   1913..2013    +  CDS            Rev (fragment): human immunodeficiency virus 1 (HIV-1) Rev protein; rev; enhances nuclear export of unspliced and incompletely spliced viral mRNAs
   2028..2143    +  misc_feature   cPPT/CTS: central polypurine tract and central termination sequence of HIV-1 (lacking the first T)
   2246..2486    +  promoter       U6 promoter: RNA polymerase III promoter for human U6 snRNA
   2533..2551    +  misc_RNA       MS2 stem loop: stem loop that binds the bacteriophage MS2 coat protein
   2562..2598    +  misc_RNA       gRNA scaffold (fragment): guide RNA scaffold for the Streptococcus pyogenes CRISPR/Cas9 system
   2603..2621    +  misc_RNA       MS2 stem loop: stem loop that binds the bacteriophage MS2 coat protein
   2632..2651    +  misc_RNA       gRNA scaffold (fragment): guide RNA scaffold for the Streptococcus pyogenes CRISPR/Cas9 system
   2658..2676    +  misc_RNA       MS2 stem loop: stem loop that binds the bacteriophage MS2 coat protein
   2781..3084    +  enhancer       CMV enhancer: human cytomegalovirus immediate early enhancer
   3086..3360    +  promoter       chicken β-actin promoter: No description available
   3362..4379    +  intron         chimeric intron: chimera between introns from chicken β-actin and rabbit β-globin
   4413..5132    +  CDS            mCerulean: enhanced monomeric variant of CFP (Rizzo et al., 2004) mammalian codon-optimized
   5145..5733    +  misc_feature   WPRE: woodchuck hepatitis virus posttranscriptional regulatory element
   5750..6268    +  CDS            nef (fragment): NEF_HV1BR - Experimental evidence at protein level: Swiss-Prot protein existence level 1. Extracellular Nef protein targets CD4(+) T-lymphocytes for apoptosis by interacting with CXCR4 surface receptors (PubMed:14990729). From Human immunodeficiency virus type 1 group M subtype B (isolate BRU/LAI) (HIV-1).
   6316..6573    +  LTR            5' LTR (truncated): truncated 5' long terminal repeat (LTR) from HIV-1
   6726..6742    -  protein_bind   lac operator: The lac repressor binds to the lac operator to inhibit transcription in E. coli. This inhibition can be relieved by adding lactose or isopropyl-β-D-thiogalactopyranoside (IPTG). lac repressor encoded by lacI
   6750..6780    -  promoter       lac promoter: promoter for the E. coli lac operon
   6795..6816    -  protein_bind   CAP binding site: CAP binding activates transcription in the presence of cAMP. E. coli catabolite activator protein
   6829..6921    -  CDS            lacI (fragment): lac repressor; lacI; The lac repressor binds to the lac operator to inhibit transcription in E. coli. This inhibition can be relieved by adding lactose or isopropyl-β-D-thiogalactopyranoside (IPTG).
   7104..7692    -  rep_origin     ori: high-copy-number ColE1/pMB1/pBR322/pUC origin of replication
   7863..8723    -  CDS            AmpR: β-lactamase; bla; confers resistance to ampicillin, carbenicillin, and related antibiotics
   8724..8828    -  promoter       AmpR promoter: bla
   8876..9010    +  polyA_signal   SV40 poly(A) signal: SV40 polyadenylation signal
   9177..329     +  CDS            nef (fragment) (across the origin): NEF_HV1BR - Experimental evidence at protein level: Swiss-Prot protein existence level 1. Extracellular Nef protein targets CD4(+) T-lymphocytes for apoptosis by interacting with CXCR4 surface receptors (PubMed:14990729). From Human immunodeficiency virus type 1 group M subtype B (isolate BRU/LAI) (HIV-1).
>Addgene plasmid #79383 | pSB700 lenti gRNA Cerulean-zhang2.0 Weiss full | depositor full sequence | sequence record 148540 | pSB700 lenti gRNA Cerulean-zhang2.0 Weiss full
TGGAAGGGCTAATTCACTCCCAAAGAAGACAAGATATCCTTGATCTGTGGATCTACCACACACAAGGCTA
CTTCCCTGATTAGCAGAACTACACACCAGGGCCAGGGGTCAGATATCCACTGACCTTTGGATGGTGCTAC
AAGCTAGTACCAGTTGAGCCAGATAAGGTAGAAGAGGCCAATAAAGGAGAGAACACCAGCTTGTTACACC
CTGTGAGCCTGCATGGGATGGATGACCCGGAGAGAGAAGTGTTAGAGTGGAGGTTTGACAGCCGCCTAGC
ATTTCATCACGTGGCCCGAGAGCTGCATCCGGAGTACTTCAAGAACTGCTGATATCGAGCTTGCTACAAG
GGACTTTCCGCTGGGGACTTTCCAGGGAGGCGTGGCCTGGGCGGGACTGGGGAGTGGCGAGCCCTCAGAT
CCTGCATATAAGCAGCTGCTTTTTGCCTGTACTGGGTCTCTCTGGTTAGACCAGATCTGAGCCTGGGAGC
TCTCTGGCTAACTAGGGAACCCACTGCTTAAGCCTCAATAAAGCTTGCCTTGAGTGCTTCAAGTAGTGTG
TGCCCGTCTGTTGTGTGACTCTGGTAACTAGAGATCCCTCAGACCCTTTTAGTCAGTGTGGAAAATCTCT
AGCAGTGGCGCCCGAACAGGGACTTGAAAGCGAAAGGGAAACCAGAGGAGCTCTCTCGACGCAGGACTCG
GCTTGCTGAAGCGCGCACGGCAAGAGGCGAGGGGCGGCGACTGGTGAGTACGCCAAAAATTTTGACTAGC
GGAGGCTAGAAGGAGAGAGATGGGTGCGAGAGCGTCAGTATTAAGCGGGGGAGAATTAGATCGCGATGGG
AAAAAATTCGGTTAAGGCCAGGGGGAAAGAAAAAATATAAATTAAAACATATAGTATGGGCAAGCAGGGA
GCTAGAACGATTCGCAGTTAATCCTGGCCTGTTAGAAACATCAGAAGGCTGTAGACAAATACTGGGACAG
CTACAACCATCCCTTCAGACAGGATCAGAAGAACTTAGATCATTATATAATACAGTAGCAACCCTCTATT
GTGTGCATCAAAGGATAGAGATAAAAGACACCAAGGAAGCTTTAGACAAGATAGAGGAAGAGCAAAACAA
AAGTAAGACCACCGCACAGCAAGCGGCCGGCCGCTGATCTTCAGACCTGGAGGAGGAGATATGAGGGACA
ATTGGAGAAGTGAATTATATAAATATAAAGTAGTAAAAATTGAACCATTAGGAGTAGCACCCACCAAGGC
AAAGAGAAGAGTGGTGCAGAGAGAAAAAAGAGCAGTGGGAATAGGAGCTTTGTTCCTTGGGTTCTTGGGA
GCAGCAGGAAGCACTATGGGCGCAGCGTCAATGACGCTGACGGTACAGGCCAGACAATTATTGTCTGGTA
TAGTGCAGCAGCAGAACAATTTGCTGAGGGCTATTGAGGCGCAACAGCATCTGTTGCAACTCACAGTCTG
GGGCATCAAGCAGCTCCAGGCAAGAATCCTGGCTGTGGAAAGATACCTAAAGGATCAACAGCTCCTGGGG
ATTTGGGGTTGCTCTGGAAAACTCATTTGCACCACTGCTGTGCCTTGGAATGCTAGTTGGAGTAATAAAT
CTCTGGAACAGATTTGGAATCACACGACCTGGATGGAGTGGGACAGAGAAATTAACAATTACACAAGCTT
AATACACTCCTTAATTGAAGAATCGCAAAACCAGCAAGAAAAGAATGAACAAGAATTATTGGAATTAGAT
AAATGGGCAAGTTTGTGGAATTGGTTTAACATAACAAATTGGCTGTGGTATATAAAATTATTCATAATGA
TAGTAGGAGGCTTGGTAGGTTTAAGAATAGTTTTTGCTGTACTTTCTATAGTGAATAGAGTTAGGCAGGG
ATATTCACCATTATCGTTTCAGACCCACCTCCCAACCCCGAGGGGACCCGACAGGCCCGAAGGAATAGAA
GAAGAAGGTGGAGAGAGAGACAGAGACAGATCCATTCGATTAGTGAACGGATCTCGACGGTATCGCCTTT
AAAAGAAAAGGGGGGATTGGGGGGTACAGTGCAGGGGAAAGAATAGTAGACATAATAGCAACAGACATAC
AAACTAAAGAATTACAAAAACAAATTACAAAAATTCAAAATTTTCGGGTTTATTACAGGGACAGCAGAGA
TCCAGTTTATCATTAGTGAACGGATCTCGACGGTATCGATCACGAGACTAGCCTCGAGCGGCCGCCCCCT
TCACCGAGGGCCTATTTCCCATGATTCCTTCATATTTGCATATACGATACAAGGCTGTTAGAGAGATAAT
TGGAATTAATTTGACTGTAAACACAAAGATATTAGTACAAAATACGTGACGTAGAAAGTAATAATTTCTT
GGGTAGTTTGCAGTTTTAAAATTATGTTTTAAAATGGACTATCATATGCTTACCGTAACTTGAAAGTATT
TCGATTTCTTGGCTTTATATATCTTGTGGAAAGGACGAAACACCGGAGACGATTAATGCGTCTCGGTTTT
AGAGCTAGGCCAACATGAGGATCACCCATGTCTGCAGGGCCTAGCAAGTTAAAATAAGGCTAGTCCGTTA
TCAACTTGGCCAACATGAGGATCACCCATGTCTGCAGGGCCAAGTGGCACCGAGTCGGTGCGGGAGCACA
TGAGGATCACCCATGTGCGACTCCCACAGTCACTGGGGAGTCTTCCCTTTTTTTGAATTCTCGACCTCGA
GACAAATGGCAGTATTCGTCATTAGTTCATAGCCCATATATGGAGTTCCGCGTTACATAACTTACGGTAA
ATGGCCCGCCTGGCTGACCGCCCAACGACCCCCGCCCATTGACGTCAATAATGACGTATGTTCCCATAGT
AACGCCAATAGGGACTTTCCATTGACGTCAATGGGTGGAGTATTTACGGTAAACTGCCCACTTGGCAGTA
CATCAAGTGTATCATATGCCAAGTACGCCCCCTATTGACGTCAATGACGGTAAATGGCCCGCCTGGCATT
ATGCCCAGTACATGACCTTATGGGACTTTCCTACTTGGCAGTACATCTACGTATTAGTCATCGCTATTAC
CATGGTCGAGGTGAGCCCCACGTTCTGCTTCACTCTCCCCATCTCCCCCCCCTCCCCACCCCCAATTTTG
TATTTATTTATTTTTTAATTATTTTGTGCAGCGATGGGGGCGGGGGGGGGGGGGCGCGCGCCAGGCGGGG
CGGGGCGGGGCGAGGGGCGGGGCGGGGCGAGGCGGAGAGGTGCGGCGGCAGCCAATCAGAGCGGCGCGCT
CCGAAAGTTTCCTTTTATGGCGAGGCGGCGGCGGCGGCGGCCCTATAAAAAGCGAAGCGCGCGGCGGGCG
GGGAGTCGCTGCGACGCTGCCTTCGCCCCGTGCCCCGCTCCGCCGCCGCCTCGCGCCGCCCGCCCCGGCT
CTGACTGACCGCGTTACTCCCACAGGTGAGCGGGCGGGACGGCCCTTCTCCTCCGGGCTGTAATTAGCGC
TTGGTTTAATGACGGCTTGTTTCTTTTCTGTGGCTGCGTGAAAGCCTTGAGGGGCTCCGGGAGGGCCCTT
TGTGCGGGGGGAGCGGCTCGGGGGGTGCGTGCGTGTGTGTGTGCGTGGGGAGCGCCGCGTGCGGCTCCGC
GCTGCCCGGCGGCTGTGAGCGCTGCGGGCGCGGCGCGGGGCTTTGTGCGCTCCGCAGTGTGCGCGAGGGG
AGCGCGGCCGGGGGCGGTGCCCCGCGGTGCGGGGGGGGCTGCGAGGGGAACAAAGGCTGCGTGCGGGGTG
TGTGCGTGGGGGGGTGAGCAGGGGGTGTGGGCGCGTCGGTCGGGCTGCAACCCCCCCTGCACCCCCCTCC
CCGAGTTGCTGAGCACGGCCCGGCTTCGGGTGCGGGGCTCCGTACGGGGCGTGGCGCGGGGCTCGCCGTG
CCGGGCGGGGGGTGGCGGCAGGTGGGGGTGCCGGGCGGGGCGGGGCCGCCTCGGGCCGGGGAGGGCTCGG
GGGAGGGGCGCGGCGGCCCCCGGAGCGCCGGCGGCTGTCGAGGCGCGGCGAGCCGCAGCCATTGCCTTTT
ATGGTAATCGTGCGAGAGGGCGCAGGGACTTCCTTTGTCCCAAATCTGTGCGGAGCCGAAATCTGGGAGG
CGCCGCCGCACCCCCTCTAGCGGGCGCGGGGCGAAGCGGTGCGGCGCCGGCAGGAAGGAAATGGGCGGGG
AGGGCCTTCGTGCGTCGCCGCGCCGCCGTCCCCTTCTCCCTCTCCAGCCTCGGGGCTGTCCGCGGGGGGA
CGGCTGCCTTCGGGGGGGACGGGGCAGGGCGGGGTTCGGCTTCTGGCGTGTGACCGGCGGCTCTAGAGCC
TCTGCTAACCATGTTCATGCCTTCTTCTTTTTCCTACAGCTCCTGGGCAACGTGCTGGTTATTGTGGCCA
CCATGGTGAGCAAGGGCGAGGAGCTGTTCACCGGGGTGGTGCCCATCCTGGTCGAGCTGGACGGCGACGT
AAACGGCCACAAGTTCAGCGTGTCCGGCGAGGGCGAGGGCGATGCCACCTACGGCAAGCTGACCCTGAAG
TTCATCTGCACCACCGGCAAGCTGCCCGTGCCCTGGCCCACCCTCGTGACCACCCTGACCTGGGGCGTGC
AGTGCTTCGCCCGCTACCCCGACCACATGAAGCAGCACGACTTCTTCAAGTCCGCCATGCCCGAAGGCTA
CGTCCAGGAGCGCACCATCTTCTTCAAGGACGACGGCAACTACAAGACCCGCGCCGAGGTGAAGTTCGAG
GGCGACACCCTGGTGAACCGCATCGAGCTGAAGGGCATCGACTTCAAGGAGGACGGCAACATCCTGGGGC
ACAAGCTGGAGTACAACGCCATCAGCGACAACGTCTATATCACCGCCGACAAGCAGAAGAACGGCATCAA
GGCCAACTTCAAGATCCGCCACAACATCGAGGACGGCAGCGTGCAGCTCGCCGACCACTACCAGCAGAAC
ACCCCCATCGGCGACGGCCCCGTGCTGCTGCCCGACAACCACTACCTGAGCACCCAGTCCAAGCTGAGCA
AAGACCCCAACGAGAAGCGCGATCACATGGTCCTGCTGGAGTTCGTGACCGCCGCCGGGATCACTCTCGG
CATGGACGAGCTGTACAAGTAAAGCGTCTGGAACAATCAACCTCTGGATTACAAAATTTGTGAAAGATTG
ACTGGTATTCTTAACTATGTTGCTCCTTTTACGCTATGTGGATACGCTGCTTTAATGCCTTTGTATCATG
CTATTGCTTCCCGTATGGCTTTCATTTTCTCCTCCTTGTATAAATCCTGGTTGCTGTCTCTTTATGAGGA
GTTGTGGCCCGTTGTCAGGCAACGTGGCGTGGTGTGCACTGTGTTTGCTGACGCAACCCCCACTGGTTGG
GGCATTGCCACCACCTGTCAGCTCCTTTCCGGGACTTTCGCTTTCCCCCTCCCTATTGCCACGGCGGAAC
TCATCGCCGCCTGCCTTGCCCGCTGCTGGACAGGGGCTCGGCTGTTGGGCACTGACAATTCCGTGGTGTT
GTCGGGGAAGCTGACGTCCTTTCCATGGCTGCTCGCCTGTGTTGCCACCTGGATTCTGCGCGGGACGTCC
TTCTGCTACGTCCCTTCGGCCCTCAATCCAGCGGACCTTCCTTCCCGCGGCCTGCTGCCGGCTCTGCGGC
CTCTTCCGCGTCTTCGCCTTCGCCCTCAGACGAGTCGGATCTCCCTTTGGGCCGCCTCCCCGCCTGGAAT
TAATTCTGCAGTCGAGACCTAGAAAAACATGGAGCAATCACAAGTAGCAATACAGCAGCTACCAATGCTG
ATTGTGCCTGGCTAGAAGCACAAGAGGAGGAGGAGGTGGGTTTTCCAGTCACACCTCAGGTACCTTTAAG
ACCAATGACTTACAAGGCAGCTGTAGATCTTAGCCACTTTTTAAAAGAAAAGAGGGGACTGGAAGGGCTA
ATTCACTCCCAACGAAGACAAGATATCCTTGATCTGTGGATCTACCACACACAAGGCTACTTCCCTGATT
AGCAGAACTACACACCAGGGCCAGGGGTCAGATATCCACTGACCTTTGGATGGTGCTACAAGCTAGTACC
AGTTGAGCCAGATAAGGTAGAAGAGGCCAATAAAGGAGAGAACACCAGCTTGTTACACCCTGTGAGCCTG
CATGGGATGGATGACCCGGAGAGAGAAGTGTTAGAGTGGAGGTTTGACAGCCGCCTAGCATTTCATCACG
TGGCCCGAGAGCTGCATCCGGAGTACTTCAAGAACTGCTGATATCGAGCTTGCTACAAGGGACTTTCCGC
TGGGGACTTTCCAGGGAGGCGTGGCCTGGGCGGGACTGGGGAGTGGCGAGCCCTCAGATCCTGCATATAA
GCAGCTGCTTTTTGCCTGTACTGGGTCTCTCTGGTTAGACCAGATCTGAGCCTGGGAGCTCTCTGGCTAA
CTAGGGAACCCACTGCTTAAGCCTCAATAAAGCTTGCCTTGAGTGCTTCAAGTAGTGTGTGCCCGTCTGT
TGTGTGACTCTGGTAACTAGAGATCCCTCAGACCCTTTTAGTCAGTGTGGAAAATCTCTAGCAGTAGTAG
TTCATGTCATCTTATTATTCAGTATTTATAACTTGCAAAGAAATGAATATCAGAGAGTGAGAGGCCTTGA
CATTGCTAGCGTTTTACCGTCGACCTCTAGCTAGAGCTTGGCGTAATCATGGTCATAGCTGTTTCCTGTG
TGAAATTGTTATCCGCTCACAATTCCACACAACATACGAGCCGGAAGCATAAAGTGTAAAGCCTGGGGTG
CCTAATGAGTGAGCTAACTCACATTAATTGCGTTGCGCTCACTGCCCGCTTTCCAGTCGGGAAACCTGTC
GTGCCAGCTGCATTAATGAATCGGCCAACGCGCGGGGAGAGGCGGTTTGCGTATTGGGCGCTCTTCCGCT
TCCTCGCTCACTGACTCGCTGCGCTCGGTCGTTCGGCTGCGGCGAGCGGTATCAGCTCACTCAAAGGCGG
TAATACGGTTATCCACAGAATCAGGGGATAACGCAGGAAAGAACATGTGAGCAAAAGGCCAGCAAAAGGC
CAGGAACCGTAAAAAGGCCGCGTTGCTGGCGTTTTTCCATAGGCTCCGCCCCCCTGACGAGCATCACAAA
AATCGACGCTCAAGTCAGAGGTGGCGAAACCCGACAGGACTATAAAGATACCAGGCGTTTCCCCCTGGAA
GCTCCCTCGTGCGCTCTCCTGTTCCGACCCTGCCGCTTACCGGATACCTGTCCGCCTTTCTCCCTTCGGG
AAGCGTGGCGCTTTCTCATAGCTCACGCTGTAGGTATCTCAGTTCGGTGTAGGTCGTTCGCTCCAAGCTG
GGCTGTGTGCACGAACCCCCCGTTCAGCCCGACCGCTGCGCCTTATCCGGTAACTATCGTCTTGAGTCCA
ACCCGGTAAGACACGACTTATCGCCACTGGCAGCAGCCACTGGTAACAGGATTAGCAGAGCGAGGTATGT
AGGCGGTGCTACAGAGTTCTTGAAGTGGTGGCCTAACTACGGCTACACTAGAAGAACAGTATTTGGTATC
TGCGCTCTGCTGAAGCCAGTTACCTTCGGAAAAAGAGTTGGTAGCTCTTGATCCGGCAAACAAACCACCG
CTGGTAGCGGTGGTTTTTTTGTTTGCAAGCAGCAGATTACGCGCAGAAAAAAAGGATCTCAAGAAGATCC
TTTGATCTTTTCTACGGGGTCTGACGCTCAGTGGAACGAAAACTCACGTTAAGGGATTTTGGTCATGAGA
TTATCAAAAAGGATCTTCACCTAGATCCTTTTAAATTAAAAATGAAGTTTTAAATCAATCTAAAGTATAT
ATGAGTAAACTTGGTCTGACAGTTACCAATGCTTAATCAGTGAGGCACCTATCTCAGCGATCTGTCTATT
TCGTTCATCCATAGTTGCCTGACTCCCCGTCGTGTAGATAACTACGATACGGGAGGGCTTACCATCTGGC
CCCAGTGCTGCAATGATACCGCGAGACCCACGCTCACCGGCTCCAGATTTATCAGCAATAAACCAGCCAG
CCGGAAGGGCCGAGCGCAGAAGTGGTCCTGCAACTTTATCCGCCTCCATCCAGTCTATTAATTGTTGCCG
GGAAGCTAGAGTAAGTAGTTCGCCAGTTAATAGTTTGCGCAACGTTGTTGCCATTGCTACAGGCATCGTG
GTGTCACGCTCGTCGTTTGGTATGGCTTCATTCAGCTCCGGTTCCCAACGATCAAGGCGAGTTACATGAT
CCCCCATGTTGTGCAAAAAAGCGGTTAGCTCCTTCGGTCCTCCGATCGTTGTCAGAAGTAAGTTGGCCGC
AGTGTTATCACTCATGGTTATGGCAGCACTGCATAATTCTCTTACTGTCATGCCATCCGTAAGATGCTTT
TCTGTGACTGGTGAGTACTCAACCAAGTCATTCTGAGAATAGTGTATGCGGCGACCGAGTTGCTCTTGCC
CGGCGTCAATACGGGATAATACCGCGCCACATAGCAGAACTTTAAAAGTGCTCATCATTGGAAAACGTTC
TTCGGGGCGAAAACTCTCAAGGATCTTACCGCTGTTGAGATCCAGTTCGATGTAACCCACTCGTGCACCC
AACTGATCTTCAGCATCTTTTACTTTCACCAGCGTTTCTGGGTGAGCAAAAACAGGAAGGCAAAATGCCG
CAAAAAAGGGAATAAGGGCGACACGGAAATGTTGAATACTCATACTCTTCCTTTTTCAATATTATTGAAG
CATTTATCAGGGTTATTGTCTCATGAGCGGATACATATTTGAATGTATTTAGAAAAATAAACAAATAGGG
GTTCCGCGCACATTTCCCCGAAAAGTGCCACCTGACGTCGACGGATCGGGAGATCAACTTGTTTATTGCA
GCTTATAATGGTTACAAATAAAGCAATAGCATCACAAATTTCACAAATAAAGCATTTTTTTCACTGCATT
CTAGTTGTGGTTTGTCCAAACTCATCAATGTATCTTATCATGTCTGGATCAACTGGATAACTCAAGCTAA
CCAAAATCATCCCAAACTTCCCACCCCATACCCTATTACCACTGCCAATTACCTGTGGTTTCATTTACTC
TAAACCTGTGATTCCTCTGAATTATTTTCATTTTAAAGAAATTGTATTTGTTAAATATGTACTACAAACT
TAGTAGT
