>Addgene plasmid #79383 | pSB700 lenti gRNA Cerulean-zhang2.0 Weiss full | addgene partial sequence | sequence record 152321 | CAGenhancer-F 5'-GGGCGTACTTGGCATATGAT-3'
GCAGTTTACCGTAATACTCCACCCATTGACGTCAATGGAAAGTCCCTATTGGCGTTACTATGGGAACATA
CGTCATTATTGACGTCAATGGGCGGGGGTCGTTGGGCGGTCAGCCAGGCGGGCCATTTACCGTAAGTTAT
GTAACGCGGAACTCCATATATGGGCTATGAACTAATGACGAATACTGCCATTTGTCTCGAGGTCGAGAAT
TCAAAAAAAGGGAAGACTCCCCAGTGACTGTGGGAGTCGCACATGGGTGATCCTCATGTGCTCCCGCACC
GACTCGGTGCCACTTGGCCCTGCAGACATGGGTGATCCTCATGTTGGCCAAGTTGATAACGGACTAGCCT
TATTTTAACTTGCTAGGCCCTGCAGACATGGGTGATCCTCATGTTGGCCTAGCTCTAAAACCGAGACGCA
TTAATCGTCTCCGGTGTTTCGTCCTTTCCACAAGATATATAAAGCCAAGAAATCGAAATACTTTCAAGTT
ACGGTAAGCATATGATAGTCCATTTTAAAACATAATTTTAAAACTGCAAACTACCCAAGAAATTATTACT
TTCTACGTCACGTATTTTGTACTAATATCTTTGTGTTTACAGTCAAATTAATTCCAATTATCTCTCTAAC
AGCCTTGTATCGTATATGCAAATATGAAGGAATCATGGGAAATAGGCCCTCGGTGAAGGGGGCGGCCGCT
CGAGGCTAGTCTCGTGATCGATACCGTCGAGATCCGTTCACTAATGATAAACTGGATCTCTGCTGTCCCT
GTAATAAACCCGAA
