>Addgene plasmid #79383 | pSB700 lenti gRNA Cerulean-zhang2.0 Weiss full | addgene partial sequence | sequence record 152323 | pCAG-F 5'-GCAACGTGCTGGTTATTGTG-3'
CTGTTCACCGGGGTGGTGCCCATCCTGGTCGAGCTGGACGGCGACGTAAACGGCCACAAGTTCAGCGTGT
CCGGCGAGGGCGAGGGCGATGCCACCTACGGCAAGCTGACCCTGAAGTTCATCTGCACCACCGGCAAGCT
GCCCGTGCCCTGGCCCACCCTCGTGACCACCCTGACCTGGGGCGTGCAGTGCTTCGCCCGCTACCCCGAC
CACATGAAGCAGCACGACTTCTTCAAGTCCGCCATGCCCGAAGGCTACGTCCAGGAGCGCACCATCTTCT
TCAAGGACGACGGCAACTACAAGACCCGCGCCGAGGTGAAGTTCGAGGGCGACACCCTGGTGAACCGCAT
CGAGCTGAAGGGCATCGACTTCAAGGAGGACGGCAACATCCTGGGGCACAAGCTGGAGTACAACGCCATC
AGCGACAACGTCTATATCACCGCCGACAAGCAGAAGAACGGCATCAAGGCCAACTTCAAGATCCGCCACA
ACATCGAGGACGGCAGCGTGCAGCTCGCCGACCACTACCAGCAGAACACCCCCATCGGCGACGGCCCCGT
GCTGCTGCCCGACAACCACTACCTGAGCACCCAGTCCAAGCTGAGCAAAGACCCCAACGAGAAGCGCGAT
CACATGGTCCTGCTGGAGTTCGTGACCGCCGCCGGGATCACTCTCGGCATGGACGAGCTGTACAAGTAAA
GCGTCTGGAACAATCAACCTCTGGATTACAAAATTTGTGAAAGATTGACTGGTATTCTTAACTATGTTGC
TCCTTTTACGCTATGTGGATACGCTGCTTTAATGCCTTTGTATCATGCTATTGCTTCC
